Addgene plasmid #81756: pDONR223_JAK2_WT
Purpose: Gateway Donor vector containing JAK2 , part of the Target Accelerator Plasmid Collection. *Please note this is not a true WT JAK2 sequence and contains a V617F mutation.
Depositing lab: Jesse Boehm & William Hahn & David Root. Depositing organization: Broad Institute. Publication: Systematic Functional Interrogation of Rare Cancer Variants Identifies Oncogenic Alleles. Kim E, Ilic N, Shrestha Y, Zou L, Kamburov A, Zhu C, Yang X, Lubonja R, Tran N, Nguyen C, Lawrence MS, Piccioni F, Bagul M, Doench JG, Chouinard CR, Wu X, Hogstrom L, Natoli T, Tamayo P, Horn H, Corsello SM, Lage K, Root DE, Subramanian A, Golub TR, Getz G, Boehm JS, Hahn WC. Cancer Discov. 2016 Jul;6(7):714-26. doi: 10.1158/2159-8290.CD-16-0160. Epub 2016 May 4. PubMed 27147599.
Backbone
  Vector backbone: pDONR223
  Backbone manufacturer: Invitrogen
  Backbone size w/o insert (bp): 2790
  Vector type: Gateway Entry vector
Growth in bacteria
  Bacterial resistance: Spectinomycin, 50 μg/mL
  Growth temperature: 37°C
  Growth strain: DH5alpha
  Copy number: High Copy
Gene/Insert
  Gene/Insert name: JAK2 (alt name: NM_004972.3)
  Species: H. sapiens (human)
  Mutation: V617F
  Entrez Gene: JAK2 (a.k.a. JTK10)
  Promoter: None
  Cloning method: Gateway Cloning
  Sequencing primers: 5′ M13pUC-fwd; 3′ M13-Rev
Terms and licenses: Academic/Nonprofit Terms; Industry Terms: Not Available to Industry
Depositor comments: Closed state: stop codon immediately follows insert
How to cite: pDONR223_JAK2_WT was a gift from Jesse Boehm & William Hahn & David Root (Addgene plasmid # 81756 ; http://n2t.net/addgene:81756 ; RRID:Addgene_81756)
