[The description below was written by a language model from this plasmid's Addgene catalogue record and the feature table of its GenBank file.]
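Description:
pDONR223_JAK2_WT is a Gateway entry clone built on the Invitrogen pDONR223 backbone, carrying the open reading frame of human JAK2 (Janus kinase 2). It belongs to the Target Accelerator Plasmid Collection. Despite the "WT" in its name, the record explicitly warns that the insert is not a true wild-type sequence: it carries the V617F substitution. The plasmid is 6192 bp and is propagated in E. coli from a high-copy ColE1/pUC-type origin. Selection uses the aadA (SmR) aminoglycoside adenylyltransferase gene, which confers spectinomycin and streptomycin resistance.

The JAK2 insert is not annotated as a feature in the sequence record, but it occupies the interval between the attL1 and attL2 recombination sites. These sites allow the ORF to be moved by an LR Clonase reaction into any compatible Gateway destination vector. The clone is in the "closed" configuration, meaning a stop codon immediately follows the coding sequence. The protein will therefore terminate at its own C-terminus, and C-terminal tags supplied by a destination vector will not be fused to it.

No promoter drives the insert in this plasmid, so it serves as a shuttle and archival clone rather than an expression construct. A T7 promoter lies just outside attL2, oriented back toward the insert on the opposite strand. The rrnB T1 and T2 terminators upstream of attL1 insulate the cassette from read-through transcription, and M13 forward and reverse primer sites flank the att sites for sequence verification. According to the associated publication, the collection was used for systematic functional testing of cancer-associated variants. Users should treat this clone as a V617F mutant allele rather than a wild-type reference.
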