LOCUS       Exported 6192 bp ds-DNA circular SYN 12-MAY-2021
DEFINITION  Gateway Donor vector containing JAK2 , part of the Target
            Accelerator Plasmid Collection. *Please note this is not a true WT
            JAK2 sequence and contains a V617F mutation..
ACCESSION   .
VERSION     .
KEYWORDS    pDONR223_JAK2_WT
SOURCE      synthetic DNA construct
  ORGANISM  synthetic DNA construct
REFERENCE   1 (bases 1 to 6192)
  AUTHORS   Kim E, Ilic N, Shrestha Y, Zou L, Kamburov A, Zhu C, Yang X, Lubonja
            R, Tran N, Nguyen C, Lawrence MS, Piccioni F, Bagul M, Doench JG,
            Chouinard CR, Wu X, Hogstrom L, Natoli T, Tamayo P, Horn H, Corsello
            SM, Lage K, Root DE, Subramanian A, Golub TR, Getz G, Boehm JS, Hahn
            WC
  TITLE     Systematic Functional Interrogation of Rare Cancer Variants
            Identifies Oncogenic Alleles.
  JOURNAL   Cancer Discov. 2016 Jul;6(7):714-26. doi:
            10.1158/2159-8290.CD-16-0160. Epub 2016 May 4.
  PUBMED    27147599
REFERENCE   2 (bases 1 to 6192)
  AUTHORS   .
  TITLE     Direct Submission
  JOURNAL   Exported May 12, 2021 from SnapGene Server 1.1.58
            http://www.snapgene.com
FEATURES             Location/Qualifiers
     source          1..6192
                     /organism="synthetic DNA construct"
                     /mol_type="other DNA"
     primer_bind     92..109
                     /label=L4440
                     /note="L4440 vector, forward primer"
     terminator      268..295
                     /label=rrnB T2 terminator
                     /note="transcription terminator T2 from the E. coli rrnB
                     gene"
     terminator      387..473
                     /gene="Escherichia coli rrnB"
                     /label=rrnB T1 terminator
                     /note="transcription terminator T1 from the E. coli rrnB
                     gene"
     primer_bind     522..544
                     /label=M13/pUC Forward
                     /note="In lacZ gene"
     primer_bind     536..553
                     /label=M13 Forward
                     /note="In lacZ gene. Also called M13-F20 or M13 (-21)
                     Forward"
     primer_bind     537..553
                     /label=M13 fwd
                     /note="common sequencing primer, one of multiple similar
                     variants"
     protein_bind    569..668
                     /gene="mutant version of attL"
                     /label=attL1
                     /bound_moiety="LR Clonase(TM)"
                     /note="recombination site for the Gateway(R) LR reaction"
     protein_bind    complement(4071..4170)
                     /gene="mutant version of attL"
                     /label=attL2
                     /bound_moiety="LR Clonase(TM)"
                     /note="recombination site for the Gateway(R) LR reaction"
     primer_bind     complement(4187..4206)
                     /label=T7
                     /note="T7 promoter, forward primer"
     promoter        complement(4188..4206)
                     /label=T7 promoter
                     /note="promoter for bacteriophage T7 RNA polymerase"
     primer_bind     complement(4211..4227)
                     /label=M13 rev
                     /note="common sequencing primer, one of multiple similar
                     variants"
     primer_bind     complement(4211..4227)
                     /label=M13 Reverse
                     /note="In lacZ gene. Also called M13-rev"
     CDS             4658..5449
                     /codon_start=1
                     /gene="aadA"
                     /product="aminoglycoside adenylyltransferase (Murphy,
                     1985)"
                     /label=SmR
                     /note="confers resistance to spectinomycin and
                     streptomycin"
                     /translation="MREAVIAEVSTQLSEVVGVIERHLEPTLLAVHLYGSAVDGGLKPH
                     SDIDLLVTVTVRLDETTRRALINDLLETSASPGESEILRAVEVTIVVHDDIIPWRYPAK
                     RELQFGEWQRNDILAGIFEPATIDIDLAILLTKAREHSVALVGPAAEELFDPVPEQDLF
                     EALNETLTLWNSPPDWAGDERNVVLTLSRIWYSAVTGKIAPKDVAADWAMERLPAQYQP
                     VILEARQAYLGQEEDRLASRADQLEEFVHYVKGEITKVVGK"
     rep_origin      5542..6130
                     /direction=RIGHT
                     /label=ori
                     /note="high-copy-number ColE1/pMB1/pBR322/pUC origin of
                     replication"
     primer_bind     6031..6050
                     /label=pBR322ori-F
                     /note="pBR322 origin, forward primer"
ORIGIN
        1 ctttcctgcg ttatcccctg attctgtgga taaccgtatt accgcctttg agtgagctga
       61 taccgctcgc cgcagccgaa cgaccgagcg cagcgagtca gtgagcgagg aagcggaaga
      121 gcgcccaata cgcaaaccgc ctctccccgc gcgttggccg attcattaat gcagctggca
      181 cgacaggttt cccgactgga aagcgggcag tgagcgcaac gcaattaata cgcgtaccgc
      241 tagccaggaa gagtttgtag aaacgcaaaa aggccatccg tcaggatggc cttctgctta
      301 gtttgatgcc tggcagttta tggcgggcgt cctgcccgcc accctccggg ccgttgcttc
      361 acaacgttca aatccgctcc cggcggattt gtcctactca ggagagcgtt caccgacaaa
      421 caacagataa aacgaaaggc ccagtcttcc gactgagcct ttcgttttat ttgatgcctg
      481 gcagttccct actctcgcgt taacgctagc atggatgttt tcccagtcac gacgttgtaa
      541 aacgacggcc agtcttaagc tcgggcccca aataatgatt ttattttgac tgatagtgac
      601 ctgttcgttg caacaaattg atgagcaatg cttttttata atgccaactt tgtacaaaaa
      661 agttggcacc atgggaatgg cctgccttac gatgacagaa atggagggaa catccacctc
      721 ttctatatat cagaatggtg atatttctgg aaatgccaat tctatgaagc aaatagatcc
      781 agttcttcag gtgtatcttt accattccct tgggaaatct gaggcagatt atctgacctt
      841 tccatctggg gagtatgttg cagaagaaat ctgtattgct gcttctaaag cttgtggtat
      901 cacacctgtg tatcataata tgtttgcttt aatgagtgaa acagaaagga tctggtatcc
      961 acccaaccat gtcttccata tagatgagtc aaccaggcat aatgtactct acagaataag
     1021 attttacttt cctcgttggt attgcagtgg cagcaacaga gcctatcggc atggaatatc
     1081 tcgaggtgct gaagctcctc ttcttgatga ctttgtcatg tcttacctct ttgctcagtg
     1141 gcggcatgat tttgtgcacg gatggataaa agtacctgtg actcatgaaa cacaggaaga
     1201 atgtcttggg atggcagtgt tagatatgat gagaatagcc aaagaaaacg atcaaacccc
     1261 actggccatc tataactcta tcagctacaa gacattctta ccaaaatgta ttcgagcaaa
     1321 gatccaagac tatcatattt tgacaaggaa gcgaataagg tacagatttc gcagatttat
     1381 tcagcaattc agccaatgca aagccactgc cagaaacttg aaacttaagt atcttataaa
     1441 tctggaaact ctgcagtctg ccttctacac agagaaattt gaagtaaaag aacctggaag
     1501 tggtccttca ggtgaggaga tttttgcaac cattataata actggaaacg gtggaattca
     1561 gtggtcaaga gggaaacata aagaaagtga gacactgaca gaacaggatt tacagttata
     1621 ttgcgatttt cctaatatta ttgatgtcag tattaagcaa gcaaaccaag agggttcaaa
     1681 tgaaagccga gttgtaacta tccataagca agatggtaaa aatctggaaa ttgaacttag
     1741 ctcattaagg gaagctttgt ctttcgtgtc attaattgat ggatattata gattaactgc
     1801 agatgcacat cattacctct gtaaagaagt agcacctcca gccgtgcttg aaaatataca
     1861 aagcaactgt catggcccaa tttcgatgga ttttgccatt agtaaactga agaaagcagg
     1921 taatcagact ggactgtatg tacttcgatg cagtcctaag gactttaata aatatttttt
     1981 gacttttgct gtcgagcgag aaaatgtcat tgaatataaa cactgtttga ttacaaaaaa
     2041 tgagaatgaa gagtacaacc tcagtgggac aaagaagaac ttcagcagtc ttaaagatct
     2101 tttgaattgt taccagatgg aaactgttcg ctcagacaat ataattttcc agtttactaa
     2161 atgctgtccc ccaaagccaa aagataaatc aaaccttcta gtcttcagaa cgaatggtgt
     2221 ttctgatgta ccaacctcac caacattaca gaggcctact catatgaacc aaatggtgtt
     2281 tcacaaaatc agaaatgaag atttgatatt taatgaaagc cttggccaag gcacttttac
     2341 aaagattttt aaaggcgtac gaagagaagt aggagactac ggtcaactgc atgaaacaga
     2401 agttctttta aaagttctgg ataaagcaca cagaaactat tcagagtctt tctttgaagc
     2461 agcaagtatg atgagcaagc tttctcacaa gcatttggtt ttaaattatg gagtatgttt
     2521 ctgtggagac gagaatattc tggttcagga gtttgtaaaa tttggatcac tagatacata
     2581 tctgaaaaag aataaaaatt gtataaatat attatggaaa cttgaagttg ctaaacagtt
     2641 ggcatgggcc atgcattttc tagaagaaaa cacccttatt catgggaatg tatgtgccaa
     2701 aaatattctg cttatcagag aagaagacag gaagacagga aatcctcctt tcatcaaact
     2761 tagtgatcct ggcattagta ttacagtttt gccaaaggac attcttcagg agagaatacc
     2821 atgggtacca cctgaatgca ttgaaaatcc taaaaattta aatttggcaa cagacaaatg
     2881 gagttttggt accactttgt gggaaatctg cagtggagga gataaacctc taagtgctct
     2941 ggattctcaa agaaagctac aattttatga agataggcat cagcttcctg caccaaagtg
     3001 ggcagaatta gcaaacctta taaataattg tatggattat gaaccagatt tcaggccttc
     3061 tttcagagcc atcatacgag atcttaacag tttgtttact ccagattatg aactattaac
     3121 agaaaatgac atgttaccaa atatgaggat aggtgcccta gggttttctg gtgcctttga
     3181 agaccgggat cctacacagt ttgaagagag acatttgaaa tttctacagc aacttggcaa
     3241 gggtaatttt gggagtgtgg agatgtgccg gtatgaccct ctacaggaca acactgggga
     3301 ggtggtcgct gtaaaaaagc ttcagcatag tactgaagag cacctaagag actttgaaag
     3361 ggaaattgaa atcctgaaat ccctacagca tgacaacatt gtaaagtaca agggagtgtg
     3421 ctacagtgct ggtcggcgta atctaaaatt aattatggaa tatttaccat atggaagttt
     3481 acgagactat cttcaaaaac ataaagaacg gatagatcac ataaaacttc tgcagtacac
     3541 atctcagata tgcaagggta tggagtatct tggtacaaaa aggtatatcc acagggatct
     3601 ggcaacgaga aatatattgg tggagaacga gaacagagtt aaaattggag attttgggtt
     3661 aaccaaagtc ttgccacaag acaaagaata ctataaagta aaagaacctg gtgaaagtcc
     3721 catattctgg tatgctccag aatcactgac agagagcaag ttttctgtgg cctcagatgt
     3781 ttggagcttt ggagtggttc tgtatgaact tttcacatac attgagaaga gtaaaagtcc
     3841 accagcggaa tttatgcgta tgattggcaa tgacaaacaa ggacagatga tcgtgttcca
     3901 tttgatagaa cttttgaaga ataatggaag attaccaaga ccagatggat gcccagatga
     3961 gatctatatg atcatgacag aatgctggaa caataatgta aatcaacgcc cctcctttag
     4021 ggatctagct cttcgagtgg atcaaataag ggataacatg gctggatgat tgccaacttt
     4081 cttgtacaaa gttggcatta taagaaagca ttgcttatca atttgttgca acgaacaggt
     4141 cactatcagt caaaataaaa tcattatttg ccatccagct gatatcccct atagtgagtc
     4201 gtattacatg gtcatagctg tttcctggca gctctggccc gtgtctcaaa atctctgatg
     4261 ttacattgca caagataaaa atatatcatc atgcctcctc tagaccagcc aggacagaaa
     4321 tgcctcgact tcgctgctac ccaaggttgc cgggtgacgc acaccgtgga aacggatgaa
     4381 ggcacgaacc cagtggacat aagcctgttc ggttcgtaag ctgtaatgca agtagcgtat
     4441 gcgctcacgc aactggtcca gaaccttgac cgaacgcagc ggtggtaacg gcgcagtggc
     4501 ggttttcatg gcttgttatg actgtttttt tggggtacag tctatgcctc gggcatccaa
     4561 gcagcaagcg cgttacgccg tgggtcgatg tttgatgtta tggagcagca acgatgttac
     4621 gcagcagggc agtcgcccta aaacaaagtt aaacattatg agggaagcgg tgatcgccga
     4681 agtatcgact caactatcag aggtagttgg cgtcatcgag cgccatctcg aaccgacgtt
     4741 gctggccgta catttgtacg gctccgcagt ggatggcggc ctgaagccac acagtgatat
     4801 tgatttgctg gttacggtga ccgtaaggct tgatgaaaca acgcggcgag ctttgatcaa
     4861 cgaccttttg gaaacttcgg cttcccctgg agagagcgag attctccgcg ctgtagaagt
     4921 caccattgtt gtgcacgacg acatcattcc gtggcgttat ccagctaagc gcgaactgca
     4981 atttggagaa tggcagcgca atgacattct tgcaggtatc ttcgagccag ccacgatcga
     5041 cattgatctg gctatcttgc tgacaaaagc aagagaacat agcgttgcct tggtaggtcc
     5101 agcggcggag gaactctttg atccggttcc tgaacaggat ctatttgagg cgctaaatga
     5161 aaccttaacg ctatggaact cgccgcccga ctgggctggc gatgagcgaa atgtagtgct
     5221 tacgttgtcc cgcatttggt acagcgcagt aaccggcaaa atcgcgccga aggatgtcgc
     5281 tgccgactgg gcaatggagc gcctgccggc ccagtatcag cccgtcatac ttgaagctag
     5341 acaggcttat cttggacaag aagaagatcg cttggcctcg cgcgcagatc agttggaaga
     5401 atttgtccac tacgtgaaag gcgagatcac caaggtagtc ggcaaataac cctcgagcca
     5461 cccatgacca aaatccctta acgtgagtta cgcgtcgttc cactgagcgt cagaccccgt
     5521 agaaaagatc aaaggatctt cttgagatcc tttttttctg cgcgtaatct gctgcttgca
     5581 aacaaaaaaa ccaccgctac cagcggtggt ttgtttgccg gatcaagagc taccaactct
     5641 ttttccgaag gtaactggct tcagcagagc gcagatacca aatactgttc ttctagtgta
     5701 gccgtagtta ggccaccact tcaagaactc tgtagcaccg cctacatacc tcgctctgct
     5761 aatcctgtta ccagtggctg ctgccagtgg cgataagtcg tgtcttaccg ggttggactc
     5821 aagacgatag ttaccggata aggcgcagcg gtcgggctga acggggggtt cgtgcacaca
     5881 gcccagcttg gagcgaacga cctacaccga actgagatac ctacagcgtg agctatgaga
     5941 aagcgccacg cttcccgaag ggagaaaggc ggacaggtat ccggtaagcg gcagggtcgg
     6001 aacaggagag cgcacgaggg agcttccagg gggaaacgcc tggtatcttt atagtcctgt
     6061 cgggtttcgc cacctctgac ttgagcgtcg atttttgtga tgctcgtcag gggggcggag
     6121 cctatggaaa aacgccagca acgcggcctt tttacggttc ctggcctttt gctggccttt
     6181 tgctcacatg tt
//
