>Addgene plasmid #81756 | pDONR223_JAK2_WT | depositor partial sequence | sequence record 155075 | Insert sequence
ATGGGAATGGCCTGCCTTACGATGACAGAAATGGAGGGAACATCCACCTCTTCTATATATCAGAATGGTG
ATATTTCTGGAAATGCCAATTCTATGAAGCAAATAGATCCAGTTCTTCAGGTGTATCTTTACCATTCCCT
TGGGAAATCTGAGGCAGATTATCTGACCTTTCCATCTGGGGAGTATGTTGCAGAAGAAATCTGTATTGCT
GCTTCTAAAGCTTGTGGTATCACACCTGTGTATCATAATATGTTTGCTTTAATGAGTGAAACAGAAAGGA
TCTGGTATCCACCCAACCATGTCTTCCATATAGATGAGTCAACCAGGCATAATGTACTCTACAGAATAAG
ATTTTACTTTCCTCGTTGGTATTGCAGTGGCAGCAACAGAGCCTATCGGCATGGAATATCTCGAGGTGCT
GAAGCTCCTCTTCTTGATGACTTTGTCATGTCTTACCTCTTTGCTCAGTGGCGGCATGATTTTGTGCACG
GATGGATAAAAGTACCTGTGACTCATGAAACACAGGAAGAATGTCTTGGGATGGCAGTGTTAGATATGAT
GAGAATAGCCAAAGAAAACGATCAAACCCCACTGGCCATCTATAACTCTATCAGCTACAAGACATTCTTA
CCAAAATGTATTCGAGCAAAGATCCAAGACTATCATATTTTGACAAGGAAGCGAATAAGGTACAGATTTC
GCAGATTTATTCAGCAATTCAGCCAATGCAAAGCCACTGCCAGAAACTTGAAACTTAAGTATCTTATAAA
TCTGGAAACTCTGCAGTCTGCCTTCTACACAGAGAAATTTGAAGTAAAAGAACCTGGAAGTGGTCCTTCA
GGTGAGGAGATTTTTGCAACCATTATAATAACTGGAAACGGTGGAATTCAGTGGTCAAGAGGGAAACATA
AAGAAAGTGAGACACTGACAGAACAGGATTTACAGTTATATTGCGATTTTCCTAATATTATTGATGTCAG
TATTAAGCAAGCAAACCAAGAGGGTTCAAATGAAAGCCGAGTTGTAACTATCCATAAGCAAGATGGTAAA
AATCTGGAAATTGAACTTAGCTCATTAAGGGAAGCTTTGTCTTTCGTGTCATTAATTGATGGATATTATA
GATTAACTGCAGATGCACATCATTACCTCTGTAAAGAAGTAGCACCTCCAGCCGTGCTTGAAAATATACA
AAGCAACTGTCATGGCCCAATTTCGATGGATTTTGCCATTAGTAAACTGAAGAAAGCAGGTAATCAGACT
GGACTGTATGTACTTCGATGCAGTCCTAAGGACTTTAATAAATATTTTTTGACTTTTGCTGTCGAGCGAG
AAAATGTCATTGAATATAAACACTGTTTGATTACAAAAAATGAGAATGAAGAGTACAACCTCAGTGGGAC
AAAGAAGAACTTCAGCAGTCTTAAAGATCTTTTGAATTGTTACCAGATGGAAACTGTTCGCTCAGACAAT
ATAATTTTCCAGTTTACTAAATGCTGTCCCCCAAAGCCAAAAGATAAATCAAACCTTCTAGTCTTCAGAA
CGAATGGTGTTTCTGATGTACCAACCTCACCAACATTACAGAGGCCTACTCATATGAACCAAATGGTGTT
TCACAAAATCAGAAATGAAGATTTGATATTTAATGAAAGCCTTGGCCAAGGCACTTTTACAAAGATTTTT
AAAGGCGTACGAAGAGAAGTAGGAGACTACGGTCAACTGCATGAAACAGAAGTTCTTTTAAAAGTTCTGG
ATAAAGCACACAGAAACTATTCAGAGTCTTTCTTTGAAGCAGCAAGTATGATGAGCAAGCTTTCTCACAA
GCATTTGGTTTTAAATTATGGAGTATGTTTCTGTGGAGACGAGAATATTCTGGTTCAGGAGTTTGTAAAA
TTTGGATCACTAGATACATATCTGAAAAAGAATAAAAATTGTATAAATATATTATGGAAACTTGAAGTTG
CTAAACAGTTGGCATGGGCCATGCATTTTCTAGAAGAAAACACCCTTATTCATGGGAATGTATGTGCCAA
AAATATTCTGCTTATCAGAGAAGAAGACAGGAAGACAGGAAATCCTCCTTTCATCAAACTTAGTGATCCT
GGCATTAGTATTACAGTTTTGCCAAAGGACATTCTTCAGGAGAGAATACCATGGGTACCACCTGAATGCA
TTGAAAATCCTAAAAATTTAAATTTGGCAACAGACAAATGGAGTTTTGGTACCACTTTGTGGGAAATCTG
CAGTGGAGGAGATAAACCTCTAAGTGCTCTGGATTCTCAAAGAAAGCTACAATTTTATGAAGATAGGCAT
CAGCTTCCTGCACCAAAGTGGGCAGAATTAGCAAACCTTATAAATAATTGTATGGATTATGAACCAGATT
TCAGGCCTTCTTTCAGAGCCATCATACGAGATCTTAACAGTTTGTTTACTCCAGATTATGAACTATTAAC
AGAAAATGACATGTTACCAAATATGAGGATAGGTGCCCTAGGGTTTTCTGGTGCCTTTGAAGACCGGGAT
CCTACACAGTTTGAAGAGAGACATTTGAAATTTCTACAGCAACTTGGCAAGGGTAATTTTGGGAGTGTGG
AGATGTGCCGGTATGACCCTCTACAGGACAACACTGGGGAGGTGGTCGCTGTAAAAAAGCTTCAGCATAG
TACTGAAGAGCACCTAAGAGACTTTGAAAGGGAAATTGAAATCCTGAAATCCCTACAGCATGACAACATT
GTAAAGTACAAGGGAGTGTGCTACAGTGCTGGTCGGCGTAATCTAAAATTAATTATGGAATATTTACCAT
ATGGAAGTTTACGAGACTATCTTCAAAAACATAAAGAACGGATAGATCACATAAAACTTCTGCAGTACAC
ATCTCAGATATGCAAGGGTATGGAGTATCTTGGTACAAAAAGGTATATCCACAGGGATCTGGCAACGAGA
AATATATTGGTGGAGAACGAGAACAGAGTTAAAATTGGAGATTTTGGGTTAACCAAAGTCTTGCCACAAG
ACAAAGAATACTATAAAGTAAAAGAACCTGGTGAAAGTCCCATATTCTGGTATGCTCCAGAATCACTGAC
AGAGAGCAAGTTTTCTGTGGCCTCAGATGTTTGGAGCTTTGGAGTGGTTCTGTATGAACTTTTCACATAC
ATTGAGAAGAGTAAAAGTCCACCAGCGGAATTTATGCGTATGATTGGCAATGACAAACAAGGACAGATGA
TCGTGTTCCATTTGATAGAACTTTTGAAGAATAATGGAAGATTACCAAGACCAGATGGATGCCCAGATGA
GATCTATATGATCATGACAGAATGCTGGAACAATAATGTAAATCAACGCCCCTCCTTTAGGGATCTAGCT
CTTCGAGTGGATCAAATAAGGGATAACATGGCTGGATGA
