>Addgene plasmid #81756 | pDONR223_JAK2_WT | addgene partial sequence | sequence record 160388 | M13-F20 5'-TGTAAAACGACGGCCAGT-3'
TTCGTTGCAACAAATTGATGAGCAATGCTTTTTTATAATGCCAACTTTGTACAAAAAAGTTGGCACCATG
GGAATGGCCTGCCTTACGATGACAGAAATGGAGGGAACATCCACCTCTTCTATATATCAGAATGGTGATA
TTTCTGGAAATGCCAATTCTATGAAGCAAATAGATCCAGTTCTTCAGGTGTATCTTTACCATTCCCTTGG
GAAATCTGAGGCAGATTATCTGACCTTTCCATCTGGGGAGTATGTTGCAGAAGAAATCTGTATTGCTGCT
TCTAAAGCTTGTGGTATCACACCTGTGTATCATAATATGTTTGCTTTAATGAGTGAAACAGAAAGGATCT
GGTATCCACCCAACCATGTCTTCCATATAGATGAGTCAACCAGGCATAATGTACTCTACAGAATAAGATT
TTACTTTCCTCGTTGGTATTGCAGTGGCAGCAACAGAGCCTATCGGCATGGAATATCTCGAGGTGCTGAA
GCTCCTCTTCTTGATGACTTTGTCATGTCTTACCTCTTTGCTCAGTGGCGGCATGATTTTGTGCACGGAT
GGATAAAAGTACCTGTGACTCATGAAACACAGGAAGAATGTCTTGGGATGGCAGTGTTAGATATGATGAG
AATAGCCAAAGAAAACGATCAAACCCCACTGGCCATCTATAACTCTATCAGCTACAAGACATTCTTACCA
AAATGTATTCGAGCAAAGATCCAAGACTATCATATTTTGACAAGGAAGCG
